Addgene plasmid #49531: Twitch-2B pcDNA3
Purpose: Fluorescent reporter for calcium signaling
Depositing lab: Oliver Griesbeck. Depositing organization: Max Planck Institute for Biological Intelligence. Publication: Optimized ratiometric calcium sensors for functional in vivo imaging of neurons and T lymphocytes. Thestrup T, Litzlbauer J, Bartholomaus I, Mues M, Russo L, Dana H, Kovalchuk Y, Liang Y, Kalamakis G, Laukat Y, Becker S, Witte G, Geiger A, Allen T, Rome LC, Chen TW, Kim DS, Garaschuk O, Griesinger C, Griesbeck O. Nat Methods. 2014 Jan 5. doi: 10.1038/nmeth.2773. PubMed 24390440.
Backbone
  Vector backbone: pcDNA3
  Backbone manufacturer: Invitrogen
  Backbone size w/o insert (bp): 5400
  Total vector size (bp): 7000
  Vector type: Mammalian Expression
  Selectable markers: Neomycin (select with G418)
Growth in bacteria
  Bacterial resistance: Ampicillin, 100 μg/mL
  Growth temperature: 37°C
  Growth strain: XL1 Blue
  Copy number: Low Copy
Gene/Insert
  Gene/Insert name: Twitch-2B (alt name: TW2B)
  Species: Opsanus tau
  Insert size (bp): 1671
  Promoter: CMV
  Tag / fusion protein: ECFP (N terminal on insert); cpCit174 (C terminal on insert)
  Cloning method: Restriction Enzyme; 5′ cloning site BamHI (not destroyed); 3′ cloning site NotI (unknown if destroyed)
  Sequencing primers: 5′ ccgcggccGCCACCATGGTGAGCAAG; 3′ acattgaggattgagaattc
Terms and licenses: Academic/Nonprofit Terms; Industry Terms: Not Available to Industry
Depositor comments: There is a discrepancy in the publication, Plasmid 48203: Twitch-2B pRSETB and Plasmid 49531: Twitch-2B pcDNA3 are misidentified.
How to cite: Twitch-2B pcDNA3 was a gift from Oliver Griesbeck (Addgene plasmid # 49531 ; http://n2t.net/addgene:49531 ; RRID:Addgene_49531)
