[The description below was written by a language model from this plasmid's Addgene catalogue record and pLannotate feature annotations shown in this document.]
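Description:
Twitch-2B pcDNA3 is a mammalian expression plasmid built on the pcDNA3 backbone that encodes Twitch-2B, a genetically encoded ratiometric fluorescent calcium indicator. The roughly 1.7 kb insert, cloned between BamHI and NotI sites, consists of a calcium-binding segment derived from troponin C of the toadfish Opsanus tau, flanked by a cyan donor fluorescent protein at the N terminus and a circularly permuted yellow acceptor (cpCit174) at the C terminus. The catalogue lists the donor as ECFP, whereas automated annotation of the sequenced plasmid matches it to mCerulean3; the acceptor is picked up only as a GFP-family fragment and the central domain as a troponin C fragment, as expected for homology-based calls. Calcium binding to the troponin C domain changes its conformation and hence the energy transfer between the two fluorophores, so the emission ratio reports calcium concentration.

Expression is driven by the CMV immediate early enhancer and promoter and terminated by the bovine growth hormone polyadenylation signal, with T7 and SP6 promoters flanking the insert. A neomycin resistance gene under the SV40 early promoter, followed by an SV40 polyadenylation signal, allows G418 selection of stably transfected mammalian cells. In bacteria the plasmid is maintained through a ColE1/pUC-type origin and ampicillin resistance, and an f1 origin is also present; the catalogue describes it as low copy although the annotated origin is of the high-copy type. The sequenced plasmid is about 7.1 kb. It is intended for calcium signalling imaging in mammalian cells, and the associated work concerns neurons and T lymphocytes. The depositor notes that this plasmid and its pRSETB bacterial expression counterpart are misidentified in the publication.
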