Features (pLannotate 1.2.2; 23 found; start..end, strand, type, name):
    270..698     -  rep_origin     f1 ori (sequence partly withheld): f1 bacteriophage origin of replication; arrow indicates direction of (+) strand synthesis
    719..740     -  promoter       SV40 promoter (fragment): SV40 enhancer and early promoter
    744..968     -  polyA_signal   bGH poly(A) signal: bovine growth hormone polyadenylation signal
    994..1012    +  promoter       SP6 promoter: promoter for bacteriophage SP6 RNA polymerase
   1163..1810    -  CDS            cEGFP (fragment): cEGFP is a basic (constitutively fluorescent) green fluorescent protein published in 2008, derived from Aequorea victoria.
   1832..2077    -  CDS            TNNC2 (fragment): TNNC2_MELGA - Experimental evidence at protein level: Swiss-Prot protein existence level 1. Troponin is the central regulatory protein of striated muscle contraction. Tn consists of three components: Tn-I which is the inhibitor of actomyosin ATPase, Tn-T which contains the binding site for tropomyosin and Tn-C. The binding of calcium to Tn-C abolishes the inhibitory action of Tn on actin filaments. From Meleagris gallopavo (Wild turkey).
   2060..2743    -  CDS            mCerulean3: mCerulean3 is a basic (constitutively fluorescent) cyan fluorescent protein published in 2011, derived from Aequorea victoria. It is reported to be a somewhat slowly-maturing monomer with very low acid sensitivity.
   2788..2806    -  promoter       T7 promoter: promoter for bacteriophage T7 RNA polymerase
   2822..2855    -  LTR            5' LTR (truncated) (fragment): truncated 5' long terminal repeat (LTR) from HIV-1
   2851..3054    -  promoter       CMV promoter: human cytomegalovirus (CMV) immediate early promoter
   3055..3434    -  enhancer       CMV enhancer: human cytomegalovirus immediate early enhancer
   3589..3641    +  misc_feature   bom (fragment): basis of mobility region from pBR322
   3700..3804    +  promoter       AmpR promoter: bla
   3805..4665    +  CDS            AmpR: β-lactamase; bla; confers resistance to ampicillin, carbenicillin, and related antibiotics
   4836..5424    +  rep_origin     ori: high-copy-number ColE1/pMB1/pBR322/pUC origin of replication
   5607..5699    +  CDS            lacI (fragment): lac repressor; lacI; The lac repressor binds to the lac operator to inhibit transcription in E. coli. This inhibition can be relieved by adding lactose or isopropyl-β-D-thiogalactopyranoside (IPTG).
   5712..5733    +  protein_bind   CAP binding site: CAP binding activates transcription in the presence of cAMP. E. coli catabolite activator protein
   5748..5778    +  promoter       lac promoter: promoter for the E. coli lac operon
   5786..5802    +  protein_bind   lac operator: The lac repressor binds to the lac operator to inhibit transcription in E. coli. This inhibition can be relieved by adding lactose or isopropyl-β-D-thiogalactopyranoside (IPTG). lac repressor encoded by lacI
   5875..5996    -  polyA_signal   SV40 poly(A) signal: SV40 polyadenylation signal
   5991..6149    -  CDS            ble (fragment): BLE_KLEPN - Experimental evidence at protein level: Swiss-Prot protein existence level 1. Binding protein with a strong affinity to the bleomycin family of antibiotics. Binds to CL990; an antimitotic-antibiotic compound. From Klebsiella pneumoniae.
   6173..6964    -  CDS            neo: KKA2_KLEPN - Also known as kan, nptII. Experimental evidence at protein level: Swiss-Prot protein existence level 1. Resistance to kanamycin, neomycin, paromomycin, ribostamycin, butirosin and gentamicin B. From Klebsiella pneumoniae.
   7031..256     -  promoter       SV40 promoter (across the origin): SV40 enhancer and early promoter
>Addgene plasmid #49531 | Twitch-2B pcDNA3 | addgene full sequence | sequence record 339899 | Addgene NGS Result
CCTCTGCATAAATAAAAAAAATTAGTCAGCCATGGGGCGGAGAATGGGCGGAACTGGGCGGAGTTAGGGG
CGGGATGGGCGGAGTTAGGGGCGGGACTATGGTTGCTGACTAATTGAGATGCATGCTTTGCATACTTCTG
CCTGCTGGGGAGCCTGGGGACTTTCCACACCTGGTTGCTGACTAATTGAGATGCATGCTTTGCATACTTC
TGCCTGCTGGGGAGCCTGGGGACTTTCCACACCCTAACTGACACACATTCCACAGAATTAATTCGCGTTA
AATTTTTGTTAAATCAGCTCATTTTTTAACCAATAGGCCGAAATCGGCAAAATCCCTTATAAATCAAAAG
AATAGACCGAGATAGGGT
[37 nt withheld, positions 369-405]
AAAGAACGTGGACTCCAACGTCAAAGG
[49 nt withheld, positions 433-481]
T
[91 nt withheld, positions 483-573]
G
[124 nt withheld, positions 575-698]
GGGGATACCCCCTAGAGCCCCAGCTGGTTCTTTCCGCCTCAGAAGCCATAGAGCCCACCGCATCCCCAGC
ATGCCTGCTATTGTCTTCCCAATCCTCCCCCTTGCTGTCCTGCCCCACCCCACCCCCCAGAATAGAATGA
CACCTACTCAGACAATGCGATGCAATTTCCTCATTTTATTAGGAAAGGACAGTGGGAGTGGCACCTTCCA
GGGTCAAGGAAGGCACGGGGGAGGGGCAAACAACAGATGGCTGGCAACTAGAAGGCACAGTCGAGGCTGA
TCAGCGAGCTCTAGCATTTAGGTGACACTATAGAATAGGGCCCTCTAGATGCATGCTCGAGCGGCCGCCA
GTGTGATGGATATCTGCAGAATTCTCAATCCTCAATGTTGTGACGGATCTTAAAATTAGCCTTAATGCCG
TTCTTTTGCTTATCGGCTGTGATGTAAACATTGTGACTGTTGTAGTTGTATTCCAACTTATGCCCGAGTA
TGTTTCCGTCCTCCTTAAAGTCGATTCCCTTCAGCTCGATTCGGTTGACAAGTGTATCCCCTTCGAATTT
CACCTCGGCCCTAGTCTTGTAATTACCATCGTCCTTGAAGAAGATAGTTCTCTCCTGGACGTACCCCTCT
GGCATGGCTGATTTAAAGAAATCGTGTTGTTTCATATGGTCTGGGTAGCGGGCGAAACACATAAGGCCAT
ATCCTAGAGTAGTAACGAGTGTGGGCCATGGCACGGGCAGTTTCCCCGTTGTGCAGATGAGCTTGAGTGT
CAATTTGCCATTAGTTGCGTCCCCCTCACCCTCCCCTCGCACGCTGAATTTATGACCGTTGACATCCCCA
TCCAGTTCCACCAAAATAGGGACTACACCAGTGAACAATTCTTCGCCCTTGCTCACCATAGATCCCCCGG
TCCCACCTTTGTACAGCTCGTCCATTCCGAGAGTGATTCCGGCGGCGGTGACAAATTCCAGCAGGACCAT
GTGATCCCGCTTTTCATTAGGATCTTTGGAAAGCTTGGACTGGTATGACAGGTAGTGGTTGTCAGGCAGG
AGAACCGGCCCATCCCCGATCGGAGTATTCTGCTGGTAGTGATCTGCAAGCTGGACCCCACCCATGAGCT
CGGGGTAGATGGGCTGCACGTTTTCCACCATCTTCAGGAACTCGTCGAAATCGATTCTGCCGTTCTTGTC
GGTGTCGGAGTCGCCGAAGATCTCGTCCACGTCCTCGTCGGTCAGCTGCTCGCCGGTCAGTCTGATGATG
TCGCCAAACTCCTCTCTGTCGATGAAGCCGTTGCCGTCGAAGTCGAAGATTCTGAAGCACTCGCTCAGTT
CCTCTTCGCTGGCGTCGGCAACTTGCATGCGGGCGGCGGTCACGAACTCCAGCAGGACCATGTGATCGCG
CTTCTCGTTGGGGTCTTTGCTCAGCTTGGACTGGGTGCTCAGGTAGTGGTTGTCGGGCAGCAGCACGGGG
CCGTCGCCGATGGGGGTGTTCTGCTGGTAGTGGTCGGCGAGCTGCACGCTGCCGTCCTCGATGTTGCAGT
TGAGGCCGAAGTTGGCCTTGATGCCGTTCTTCTGCTTGTCGGCGGTGATATAGACGTTGCCGTGGATGGC
GTTGTACTCCAGCTTGTGCCCCAGGATGTTGCCGTCCTCCTTGAAGTCGATGCCCTTCAGCTCGATGCGG
TTCACCAGGGTGTCGCCCTCGAACTTCACCTCGGCGCGGGTCTTGTAGTTGCCGTCGTCCTTGAAGAAGA
TGGTGCGCTCCTGGACGTAGCCTTCGGGCATGGCGGACTTGAAGAAGTCGTGCTGCTTCATGTGGTCGGG
GTAGCGGGCGAAGCACTGCACGCCCCAGCTCAGGGTGGTCACGAGGGTGGGCCAGGGCACGGGCAGCTTG
CCGGTGGTGCAGATGAACTTCAGGGTCAGCTTGCCGTAGGTGGCATCGCCCTCGCCCTCGCCGGACACGC
TGAACTTGTGGCCGTTTACGTCGCCGTCCAGCTCGACCAGGATGGGCACCACCCCGGTGAACAGCTCCTC
GCCCTTGCTCACCATGGTGGCGGCCGCGGGATCCGAGCTCGGTACCAAGCTTGGGTCTCCCTATAGTGAG
TCGTATTAATTTCGATAAGCCAGTAAGCAGTGGGTTCTCTAGTTAGCCAGAGAGCTCTGCTTATATAGAC
CTCCCACCGTACACGCCTACCGCCCATTTGCGTCAATGGGGCGGAGTTGTTACGACATTTTGGAAAGTCC
CGTTGATTTTGGTGCCAAAACAAACTCCCATTGACGTCAATGGGGTGGAGACTTGGAAATCCCCGTGAGT
CAAACCGCTATCCACGCCCATTGATGTACTGCCAAAACCGCATCACCATGGTAATAGCGATGACTAATAC
GTAGATGTACTGCCAAGTAGGAAAGTCCCATAAGGTCATGTACTGGGCATAATGCCAGGCGGGCCATTTA
CCGTCATTGACGTCAATAGGGGGCGTACTTGGCATATGATACACTTGATGTACTGCCAAGTGGGCAGTTT
ACCGTAAATACTCCACCCATTGACGTCAATGGAAAGTCCCTATTGGCGTTACTATGGGAACATACGTCAT
TATTGACGTCAATGGGCGGGGGTCGTTGGGCGGTCAGCCAGGCGGGCCATTTACCGTAAGTTATGTAACG
CGGAACTCCATATATGGGCTATGAACTAATGACCCCGTAATTGATTACTATTAATAACTAGTCAATAATC
AATGTCAACGCGTATATCTGGCCCGTACATCGCGAAGCAGCGCAAAACGCCTAACCCTAAGCAGATTCTT
CATGCAATTGTCGGTCAAGCCTTGCCTTGTTGTAGCTTAAATTTTGCTCGCGCACTACTCAGCGACCTCC
AACACACAAGCAGGGAGCAGATACTGGCTTAACTATGCGGCATCAGAGCAGATTGTACTGAGAGTGCACC
ATAGGGGATCGGGAGATCTCCCGATCCGTCGACGTCAGGTGGCACTTTTCGGGGAAATGTGCGCGGAACC
CCTATTTGTTTATTTTTCTAAATACATTCAAATATGTATCCGCTCATGAGACAATAACCCTGATAAATGC
TTCAATAATATTGAAAAAGGAAGAGTATGAGTATTCAACATTTCCGTGTCGCCCTTATTCCCTTTTTTGC
GGCATTTTGCCTTCCTGTTTTTGCTCACCCAGAAACGCTGGTGAAAGTAAAAGATGCTGAAGATCAGTTG
GGTGCACGAGTGGGTTACATCGAACTGGATCTCAACAGCGGTAAGATCCTTGAGAGTTTTCGCCCCGAAG
AACGTTTTCCAATGATGAGCACTTTTAAAGTTCTGCTATGTGGCGCGGTATTATCCCGTATTGACGCCGG
GCAAGAGCAACTCGGTCGCCGCATACACTATTCTCAGAATGACTTGGTTGAGTACTCACCAGTCACAGAA
AAGCATCTTACGGATGGCATGACAGTAAGAGAATTATGCAGTGCTGCCATAACCATGAGTGATAACACTG
CGGCCAACTTACTTCTGACAACGATCGGAGGACCGAAGGAGCTAACCGCTTTTTTGCACAACATGGGGGA
TCATGTAACTCGCCTTGATCGTTGGGAACCGGAGCTGAATGAAGCCATACCAAACGACGAGCGTGACACC
ACGATGCCTGTAGCAATGGCAACAACGTTGCGCAAACTATTAACTGGCGAACTACTTACTCTAGCTTCCC
GGCAACAATTAATAGACTGGATGGAGGCGGATAAAGTTGCAGGACCACTTCTGCGCTCGGCCCTTCCGGC
TGGCTGGTTTATTGCTGATAAATCTGGAGCCGGTGAGCGTGGGTCTCGCGGTATCATTGCAGCACTGGGG
CCAGATGGTAAGCCCTCCCGTATCGTAGTTATCTACACGACGGGGAGTCAGGCAACTATGGATGAACGAA
ATAGACAGATCGCTGAGATAGGTGCCTCACTGATTAAGCATTGGTAACTGTCAGACCAAGTTTACTCATA
TATACTTTAGATTGATTTAAAACTTCATTTTTAATTTAAAAGGATCTAGGTGAAGATCCTTTTTGATAAT
CTCATGACCAAAATCCCTTAACGTGAGTTTTCGTTCCACTGAGCGTCAGACCCCGTAGAAAAGATCAAAG
GATCTTCTTGAGATCCTTTTTTTCTGCGCGTAATCTGCTGCTTGCAAACAAAAAAACCACCGCTACCAGC
GGTGGTTTGTTTGCCGGATCAAGAGCTACCAACTCTTTTTCCGAAGGTAACTGGCTTCAGCAGAGCGCAG
ATACCAAATACTGTTCTTCTAGTGTAGCCGTAGTTAGGCCACCACTTCAAGAACTCTGTAGCACCGCCTA
CATACCTCGCTCTGCTAATCCTGTTACCAGTGGCTGCTGCCAGTGGCGATAAGTCGTGTCTTACCGGGTT
GGACTCAAGACGATAGTTACCGGATAAGGCGCAGCGGTCGGGCTGAACGGGGGGTTCGTGCACACAGCCC
AGCTTGGAGCGAACGACCTACACCGAACTGAGATACCTACAGCGTGAGCTATGAGAAAGCGCCACGCTTC
CCGAAGGGAGAAAGGCGGACAGGTATCCGGTAAGCGGCAGGGTCGGAACAGGAGAGCGCACGAGGGAGCT
TCCAGGGGGAAACGCCTGGTATCTTTATAGTCCTGTCGGGTTTCGCCACCTCTGACTTGAGCGTCGATTT
TTGTGATGCTCGTCAGGGGGGCGGAGCCTATGGAAAAACGCCAGCAACGCGGCCTTTTTACGGTTCCTGG
CCTTTTGCTGGCCTTTTGCTCACATGTTCTTTCCTGCGTTATCCCCTGATTCTGTGGATAACCGTATTAC
CGCCTTTGAGTGAGCTGATACCGCTCGCCGCAGCCGAACGACCGAGCGCAGCGAGTCAGTGAGCGAGGAA
GCGGAAGAGCGCCCAATACGCAAACCGCCTCTCCCCGCGCGTTGGCCGATTCATTAATGCAGCTGGCACG
ACAGGTTTCCCGACTGGAAAGCGGGCAGTGAGCGCAACGCAATTAATGTGAGTTAGCTCACTCATTAGGC
ACCCCAGGCTTTACACTTTATGCTTCCGGCTCGTATGTTGTGTGGAATTGTGAGCGGATAACAATTTCAC
ACAGGAAACAGCTATGACCATGATTACGCCAAGCTCTAGCTAGAGGTCGACGGTATACAGACATGATAAG
ATACATTGATGAGTTTGGACAAACCACAACTAGAATGCAGTGAAAAAAATGCTTTATTTGTGAAATTTGT
GATGCTATTGCTTTATTTGTAACCATTATAAGCTGCAATAAACAAGTTGGGGTGGGCGAAGAACTCCAGC
ATGAGATCCCCGCGCTGGAGGATCATCCAGCCGGCGTCCCGGAAAACGATTCCGAAGCCCAACCTTTCAT
AGAAGGCGGCGGTGGAATCGAAATCTCGTGATGGCAGGTTGGGCGTCGCTTGGTCGGTCATTTCGAACCC
CAGAGTCCCGCTCAGAAGAACTCGTCAAGAAGGCGATAGAAGGCGATGCGCTGCGAATCGGGAGCGGCGA
TACCGTAAAGCACGAGGAAGCGGTCAGCCCATTCGCCGCCAAGCTCTTCAGCAATATCACGGGTAGCCAA
CGCTATGTCCTGATAGCGGTCCGCCACACCCAGCCGGCCACAGTCGATGAATCCAGAAAAGCGGCCATTT
TCCACCATGATATTCGGCAAGCAGGCATCGCCATGGGTCACGACGAGATCCTCGCCGTCGGGCATGCGCG
CCTTGAGCCTGGCGAACAGTTCGGCTGGCGCGAGCCCCTGATGCTCTTCGTCCAGATCATCCTGATCGAC
AAGACCGGCTTCCATCCGAGTACGTGCTCGCTCGATGCGATGTTTCGCTTGGTGGTCGAATGGGCAGGTA
GCCGGATCAAGCGTATGCAGCCGCCGCATTGCATCAGCCATGATGGATACTTTCTCGGCAGGAGCAAGGT
GAGATGACAGGAGATCCTGCCCCGGCACTTCGCCCAATAGCAGCCAGTCCCTTCCCGCTTCAGTGACAAC
GTCGAGCACAGCTGCGCAAGGAACGCCCGTCGTGGCCAGCCACGATAGCCGCGCTGCCTCGTCCTGCAGT
TCATTCAGGGCACCGGACAGGTCGGTCTTGACAAAAAGAACCGGGCGCCCCTGCGCTGACAGCCGGAACA
CGGCGGCATCAGAGCAGCCGATTGTCTGTTGTGCCCAGTCATAGCCGAATAGCCTCTCCACCCAAGCGGC
CGGAGAACCTGCGTGCAATCCATCTTGTTCAATCATGCGAAACGATCCTCATCCTGTCTCTTGATCAGAT
CCGAAAATGGATATACAAGCTCCCGGGAGCTTTTTGCAAAAGCCTAGGCCTCCAAAAAAGCCTCCTCACT
ACTTCTGGAATAGCTCAGAGGCAGAGGCGGCCTCGG
