>Addgene plasmid #49531 | Twitch-2B pcDNA3 | depositor partial sequence | sequence record 73922 | ECFP, Twitch2, cpCitrine174
CCGCGGCCGCCACCATGGTGAGCAAGGGCGAGGAGCTGTTCACCGGGGTGGTGCCCATCCTGGTCGAGCT
GGACGGCGACGTAAACGGCCACAAGTTCAGCGTGTCCGGCGAGGGCGAGGGCGATGCCACCTACGGCAAG
CTGACCCTGAAGTTCATCTGCACCACCGGCAAGCTGCCCGTGCCCTGGCCCACCCTCGTGACCACCCTGA
GCTGGGGCGTGCAGTGCTTCGCCCGCTACCCCGACCACATGAAGCAGCACGACTTCTTCAAGTCCGCCAT
GCCCGAAGGCTACGTCCAGGAGCGCACCATCTTCTTCAAGGACGACGGCAACTACAAGACCCGCGCCGAG
GTGAAGTTCGAGGGCGACACCCTGGTGAACCGCATCGAGCTGAAGGGCATCGACTTCAAGGAGGACGGCA
ACATCCTGGGGCACAAGCTGGAGTACAACGCCATCCACGGCAACGTCTATATCACCGCCGACAAGCAGAA
GAACGGCATCAAGGCCAACTTCGGCCTCAACTGCAACATCGAGGACGGCAGCGTGCAGCTCGCCGACCAC
TACCAGCAGAACACCCCCATCGGCGACGGCCCCGTGCTGCTGCCCGACAACCACTACCTGAGCACCCAGT
CCAAGCTGAGCAAAGACCCCAACGAGAAGCGCGATCACATGGTCCTGCTGGAGTTCGTGACCGCCGCCCG
CATGCAAGTTGCCGACGCCAGCGAAGAGGAACTGAGCGAGTGCTTCAGAATCTTCGACTTCGACGGCAAC
GGCTTCATCGACAGAGAGGAGTTTGGCGACATCATCAGACTGACCGGCGAGCAGCTGACCGACGAGGACG
TGGACGAGATCTTCGGCGACTCCGACACCGACAAGAACGGCAGAATCGATTTCGACGAGTTCCTGAAGAT
GGTGGAAAACGTGCAGCCCATCTACCCCGAGCTCATGGGTGGGGTCCAGCTTGCAGATCACTACCAGCAG
AATACTCCGATCGGGGATGGGCCGGTTCTCCTGCCTGACAACCACTACCTGTCATACCAGTCCAAGCTTT
CCAAAGATCCTAATGAAAAGCGGGATCACATGGTCCTGCTGGAATTTGTCACCGCCGCCGGAATCACTCT
CGGAATGGACGAGCTGTACAAAGGTGGGACCGGGGGATCTATGGTGAGCAAGGGCGAAGAATTGTTCACT
GGTGTAGTCCCTATTTTGGTGGAACTGGATGGGGATGTCAACGGTCATAAATTCAGCGTGCGAGGGGAGG
GTGAGGGGGACGCAACTAATGGCAAATTGACACTCAAGCTCATCTGCACAACGGGGAAACTGCCCGTGCC
ATGGCCCACACTCGTTACTACTCTAGGATATGGCCTTATGTGTTTCGCCCGCTACCCAGACCATATGAAA
CAACACGATTTCTTTAAATCAGCCATGCCAGAGGGGTACGTCCAGGAGAGAACTATCTTCTTCAAGGACG
ATGGTAATTACAAGACTAGGGCCGAGGTGAAATTCGAAGGGGATACACTTGTCAACCGAATCGAGCTGAA
GGGAATCGACTTTAAGGAGGACGGAAACATACTCGGGCATAAGTTGGAATACAACTACAACAGTCACAAT
GTTTACATCACAGCCGATAAGCAAAAGAACGGCATTAAGGCTAATTTTAAGATCCGTCACAACATTGAGG
ATTGAGAATTC
