>Addgene plasmid #49531 | Twitch-2B pcDNA3 | addgene partial sequence | sequence record 77193 | cmv-fwd
AGCAGAGCTCTCTGGCTAACTAGAGAACCCACTGCTTACTGGCTTATCGAAATTAATACGACTCACTATA
GGGAGACCCAAGCTTGGTACCGAGCTCGGATCCCGCGGCCGCCACCATGGTGAGCAAGGGCGAGGAGCTG
TTCACCGGGGTGGTGCCCATCCTGGTCGAGCTGGACGGCGACGTAAACGGCCACAAGTTCAGCGTGTCCG
GCGAGGGCGAGGGCGATGCCACCTACGGCAAGCTGACCCTGAAGTTCATCTGCACCACCGGCAAGCTGCC
CGTGCCCTGGCCCACCCTCGTGACCACCCTGAGCTGGGGCGTGCAGTGCTTCGCCCGCTACCCCGACCAC
ATGAAGCAGCACGACTTCTTCAAGTCCGCCATGCCCGAAGGCTACGTCCAGGAGCGCACCATCTTCTTCA
AGGACGACGGCAACTACAAGACCCGCGCCGAGGTGAAGTTCGAGGGCGACACCCTGGTGAACCGCATCGA
GCTGAAGGGCATCGACTTCAAGGAGGACGGCAACATCCTGGGGCACAAGCTGGAGTACAACGCCATCCAC
GGCAACGTCTATATCACCGCCGACAAGCAGAAGAACGGCATCAAGGCCAACTTCGGCCTCAACTGCAACA
TCGAGGACGGCAGCGTGCAGCTCGCCGACCACTACCAGCAGAACACCCCCATCGGCGACGGCCCCGTGCT
GCTGCCCGACAACCACTACCTGAGCACCCAGTCCAAGCTGAGCAAAGACCCCAACGAGAAGCGCGATCAC
ATGGTCCTGCTGGAGTTCGTGACCGCCGCCCGCATGCAAGTTGCCGACGCCAGCGAAGA
