>Addgene plasmid #49531 | Twitch-2B pcDNA3 | addgene partial sequence | sequence record 77480 | SP6 5'-ATTTAGGTGACACTATAG-3'
GCTCGAGCGGCCGCCAGTGTGATGGATATCTGCAGAATTCTCAATCCTCAATGTTGTGACGGATCTTAAA
ATTAGCCTTAATGCCGTTCTTTTGCTTATCGGCTGTGATGTAAACATTGTGACTGTTGTAGTTGTATTCC
AACTTATGCCCGAGTATGTTTCCGTCCTCCTTAAAGTCGATTCCCTTCAGCTCGATTCGGTTGACAAGTG
TATCCCCTTCGAATTTCACCTCGGCCCTAGTCTTGTAATTACCATCGTCCTTGAAGAAGATAGTTCTCTC
CTGGACGTACCCCTCTGGCATGGCTGATTTAAAGAAATCGTGTTGTTTCATATGGTCTGGGTAGCGGGCG
AAACACATAAGGCCATATCCTAGAGTAGTAACGAGTGTGGGCCATGGCACGGGCAGTTTCCCCGTTGTGC
AGATGAGCTTGAGTGTCAATTTGCCATTAGTTGCGTCCCCCTCACCCTCCCCTCGCACGCTGAATTTATG
ACCGTTGACATCCCCATCCAGTTCCACCAAAATAGGGACTACACCAGTGAACAATTCTTCGCCCTTGCTC
ACCATAGATCCCCCGGTCCCACCTTTGTACAGCTCGTCCATTCCGAGAGTGATTCCGGCGGCGGTGACAA
ATTCCAGCAGGACCATGTGATCCCGCTTTTCATTAGGATCTTTGGAAAGCTTGGACTGGTATGACAGGTA
GTGGTTGTCAGGCAGGAGAACCGGCCCATCCCCGATCGGAGTATTCTGCTGGTAGTGATCTGCAAGCTGG
ACCCCACCCATGAGCTCGGGGTAGATGGGCTGCACGTTTTCCACCATCTTCAGGAACTCGTCGAAATCGA
TTCTGCCGTTCTTGTCGGTGTCGGAGTCGCCGAAGATCTCGTCCACGTCCTCGTCGGTCAGCTGCTCGCC
GGTCAGTCTGATGATGTCGC
